Addgene plasmid #164832: pmiHiFiCas9
Purpose: miHiFiCas9 expressing plasmid
Depositing lab: Eugene Chen. Depositing organization: University of Michigan. Publication: MiCas9 increases large size gene knock-in rates and reduces undesirable on-target and off-target indel edits. Ma L, Ruan J, Song J, Wen L, Yang D, Zhao J, Xia X, Chen YE, Zhang J, Xu J. Nat Commun. 2020 Nov 27;11(1):6082. doi: 10.1038/s41467-020-19842-2. PubMed 33247137.
Backbone
  Vector backbone: pJDS246
  Backbone size w/o insert (bp): 2466
  Total vector size (bp): 7722
  Vector type: Mammalian Expression, CRISPR
Growth in bacteria
  Bacterial resistance: Ampicillin, 100 μg/mL
  Growth temperature: 37°C
  Growth strain: DH5alpha
  Copy number: High Copy
Gene/Insert
  Gene/Insert name: miHiFiCas9 (contains Brex27 at sequence 5031-5138).
  Species: Synthetic; Streptococcus pyogenes
  Insert size (bp): 5387
  Mutation: change R 691 to A
  Promoter: CMV
  Tag / fusion protein: NLS (C terminal on insert); FLAG (C terminal on insert)
  Cloning method: Unknown
  Sequencing primers: 5′ CMV-F; 3′ BGH-rev
Resource information
  A portion of this plasmid was derived from a plasmid made by: The original gene was from Addgene plasmid 47754
Terms and licenses: Academic/Nonprofit Terms; Industry Terms: Not Available to Industry
How to cite: pmiHiFiCas9 was a gift from Eugene Chen (Addgene plasmid # 164832 ; http://n2t.net/addgene:164832 ; RRID:Addgene_164832)
