[The description below was written by a language model from this plasmid's Addgene catalogue record and pLannotate feature annotations shown in this document.]
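Description:
pmiHiFiCas9 is a 7.7 kb mammalian expression and CRISPR plasmid built on the pJDS246 backbone. It is maintained in E. coli through a high-copy ColE1/pUC-type origin and selected with ampicillin via the β-lactamase gene under its native promoter. Small remnants of lac regulatory sequence (lac promoter, operator, CAP site and a lacI fragment), an SV40 promoter fragment, an MCS fragment and a bom fragment are also annotated. These appear to be backbone leftovers rather than functional parts of the payload.

The payload is a single expression cassette in which the human CMV immediate-early enhancer and promoter drive a Streptococcus pyogenes Cas9 derivative, terminated by the bovine growth hormone polyadenylation signal. A T7 promoter sits just upstream of the coding sequence and could in principle support in vitro transcription. According to the catalogue entry, the nuclease carries the R691A substitution, the change that defines the high-fidelity "HiFi" Cas9 variant, and has a C-terminal NLS and FLAG tag; the feature table shows a 3xFLAG immediately after the Cas9 reading frame. The entry also places a Brex27 motif downstream of the FLAG tag and before the polyadenylation signal, which is the "mi" part of the name. The automated annotation labels the Cas9 reading frame "Cas9 VQR", but the catalogue lists only R691A, so this label is probably a best-match call rather than evidence of altered PAM specificity.

No guide RNA cassette is annotated, so the guide must be supplied separately. The associated publication describes miCas9 as increasing knock-in rates for large inserts while reducing unwanted on-target and off-target indels, and this plasmid provides the HiFi version of that nuclease for mammalian cells.
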