Features (pLannotate 1.2.2; 16 found; start..end, strand, type, name):
    162..541     +  enhancer       CMV enhancer: human cytomegalovirus immediate early enhancer
    542..745     +  promoter       CMV promoter: human cytomegalovirus (CMV) immediate early promoter
    787..805     +  promoter       T7 promoter: promoter for bacteriophage T7 RNA polymerase
    819..4922    +  CDS            Cas9 VQR: Streptococcus pyogenes Cas9 endonuclease with the D1135V/R1335Q/T1337R mutations has an altered recognition specificity for the protospacer adjacent motif (PAM) (Kleinstiver et al., 2015)
   4956..5021    +  CDS            3xFLAG: three tandem FLAG® epitope tags, followed by an enterokinase cleavage site
   5193..5417    +  polyA_signal   bGH poly(A) signal: bovine growth hormone polyadenylation signal
   5421..5442    +  promoter       SV40 promoter (fragment): SV40 enhancer and early promoter
   5447..5463    +  misc_feature   MCS (fragment): pBluescript multiple cloning site
   5512..5528    -  protein_bind   lac operator: The lac repressor binds to the lac operator to inhibit transcription in E. coli. This inhibition can be relieved by adding lactose or isopropyl-β-D-thiogalactopyranoside (IPTG). lac repressor encoded by lacI
   5536..5566    -  promoter       lac promoter: promoter for the E. coli lac operon
   5581..5602    -  protein_bind   CAP binding site: CAP binding activates transcription in the presence of cAMP. E. coli catabolite activator protein
   5615..5707    -  CDS            lacI (fragment): lac repressor; lacI; The lac repressor binds to the lac operator to inhibit transcription in E. coli. This inhibition can be relieved by adding lactose or isopropyl-β-D-thiogalactopyranoside (IPTG).
   5890..6478    -  rep_origin     ori: high-copy-number ColE1/pMB1/pBR322/pUC origin of replication
   6649..7509    -  CDS            AmpR: β-lactamase; bla; confers resistance to ampicillin, carbenicillin, and related antibiotics
   7510..7614    -  promoter       AmpR promoter: bla
   7685..7       -  misc_feature   bom (fragment) (across the origin): basis of mobility region from pBR322
>Addgene plasmid #164832 | pmiHiFiCas9 | addgene full sequence | sequence record 329428 | Addgene NGS Result
CCAGTATCTGCTCCCTGCTTGTGTGTTGGAGGTCGCTGAGTAGTGCGCGAGCAAAATTTAAGCTACAACA
AGGCAAGGCTTGACCGACAATTGCATGAAGAATCTGCTTAGGGTTAGGCGTTTTGCGCTGCTTCGCGATG
TACGGGCCAGATATACGCGTTGACATTGATTATTGACTAGTTATTAATAGTAATCAATTACGGGGTCATT
AGTTCATAGCCCATATATGGAGTTCCGCGTTACATAACTTACGGTAAATGGCCCGCCTGGCTGACCGCCC
AACGACCCCCGCCCATTGACGTCAATAATGACGTATGTTCCCATAGTAACGCCAATAGGGACTTTCCATT
GACGTCAATGGGTGGAGTATTTACGGTAAACTGCCCACTTGGCAGTACATCAAGTGTATCATATGCCAAG
TACGCCCCCTATTGACGTCAATGACGGTAAATGGCCCGCCTGGCATTATGCCCAGTACATGACCTTATGG
GACTTTCCTACTTGGCAGTACATCTACGTATTAGTCATCGCTATTACCATGGTGATGCGGTTTTGGCAGT
ACATCAATGGGCGTGGATAGCGGTTTGACTCACGGGGATTTCCAAGTCTCCACCCCATTGACGTCAATGG
GAGTTTGTTTTGGCACCAAAATCAACGGGACTTTCCAAAATGTCGTAACAACTCCGCCCCATTGACGCAA
ATGGGCGGTAGGCGTGTACGGTGGGAGGTCTATATAAGCAGAGCTGGTTTAGTGAACCGTCAGATCCGCT
AGAGATCCGCGGCCGCTAATACGACTCACTATAGGGAGAGCCGCCACCATGGATAAAAAGTATTCTATTG
GTTTAGATATCGGCACTAATTCCGTTGGATGGGCTGTCATAACCGATGAATACAAAGTACCTTCAAAGAA
ATTTAAGGTGTTGGGGAACACAGACCGTCATTCGATTAAAAAGAATCTTATCGGTGCCCTCCTATTCGAT
AGTGGCGAAACGGCAGAGGCGACTCGCCTGAAACGAACCGCTCGGAGAAGGTATACACGTCGCAAGAACC
GAATATGTTACTTACAAGAAATTTTTAGCAATGAGATGGCCAAAGTTGACGATTCTTTCTTTCACCGTTT
GGAAGAGTCCTTCCTTGTCGAAGAGGACAAGAAACATGAACGGCACCCCATCTTTGGAAACATAGTAGAT
GAGGTGGCATATCATGAAAAGTACCCAACGATTTATCACCTCAGAAAAAAGCTAGTTGACTCAACTGATA
AAGCGGACCTGAGGTTAATCTACTTGGCTCTTGCCCATATGATAAAGTTCCGTGGGCACTTTCTCATTGA
GGGTGATCTAAATCCGGACAACTCGGATGTCGACAAACTGTTCATCCAGTTAGTACAAACCTATAATCAG
TTGTTTGAAGAGAACCCTATAAATGCAAGTGGCGTGGATGCGAAGGCTATTCTTAGCGCCCGCCTCTCTA
AATCCCGACGGCTAGAAAACCTGATCGCACAATTACCCGGAGAGAAGAAAAATGGGTTGTTCGGTAACCT
TATAGCGCTCTCACTAGGCCTGACACCAAATTTTAAGTCGAACTTCGACTTAGCTGAAGATGCCAAATTG
CAGCTTAGTAAGGACACGTACGATGACGATCTCGACAATCTACTGGCACAAATTGGAGATCAGTATGCGG
ACTTATTTTTGGCTGCCAAAAACCTTAGCGATGCAATCCTCCTATCTGACATACTGAGAGTTAATACTGA
GATTACCAAGGCGCCGTTATCCGCTTCAATGATCAAAAGGTACGATGAACATCACCAAGACTTGACACTT
CTCAAGGCCCTAGTCCGTCAGCAACTGCCTGAGAAATATAAGGAAATATTCTTTGATCAGTCGAAAAACG
GGTACGCAGGTTATATTGACGGCGGAGCGAGTCAAGAGGAATTCTACAAGTTTATCAAACCCATATTAGA
GAAGATGGATGGGACGGAAGAGTTGCTTGTAAAACTCAATCGCGAAGATCTACTGCGAAAGCAGCGGACT
TTCGACAACGGTAGCATTCCACATCAAATCCACTTAGGCGAATTGCATGCTATACTTAGAAGGCAGGAGG
ATTTTTATCCGTTCCTCAAAGACAATCGTGAAAAGATTGAGAAAATCCTAACCTTTCGCATACCTTACTA
TGTGGGACCCCTGGCCCGAGGGAACTCTCGGTTCGCATGGATGACAAGAAAGTCCGAAGAAACGATTACT
CCATGGAATTTTGAGGAAGTTGTCGATAAAGGTGCGTCAGCTCAATCGTTCATCGAGAGGATGACCAACT
TTGACAAGAATTTACCGAACGAAAAAGTATTGCCTAAGCACAGTTTACTTTACGAGTATTTCACAGTGTA
CAATGAACTCACGAAAGTTAAGTATGTCACTGAGGGCATGCGTAAACCCGCCTTTCTAAGCGGAGAACAG
AAGAAAGCAATAGTAGATCTGTTATTCAAGACCAACCGCAAAGTGACAGTTAAGCAATTGAAAGAGGACT
ACTTTAAGAAAATTGAATGCTTCGATTCTGTCGAGATCTCCGGGGTAGAAGATCGATTTAATGCGTCACT
TGGTACGTATCATGACCTCCTAAAGATAATTAAAGATAAGGACTTCCTGGATAACGAAGAGAATGAAGAT
ATCTTAGAAGATATAGTGTTGACTCTTACCCTCTTTGAAGATCGGGAAATGATTGAGGAAAGACTAAAAA
CATACGCTCACCTGTTCGACGATAAGGTTATGAAACAGTTAAAGAGGCGTCGCTATACGGGCTGGGGACG
ATTGTCGCGGAAACTTATCAACGGGATAAGAGACAAGCAAAGTGGTAAAACTATTCTCGATTTTCTAAAG
AGCGACGGCTTCGCCAATGCGAACTTTATGCAGCTGATCCATGATGACTCTTTAACCTTCAAAGAGGATA
TACAAAAGGCACAGGTTTCCGGACAAGGGGACTCATTGCACGAACATATTGCGAATCTTGCTGGTTCGCC
AGCCATCAAAAAGGGCATACTCCAGACAGTCAAAGTAGTGGATGAGCTAGTTAAGGTCATGGGACGTCAC
AAACCGGAAAACATTGTAATCGAGATGGCACGCGAAAATCAAACGACTCAGAAGGGGCAAAAAAACAGTC
GAGAGCGGATGAAGAGAATAGAAGAGGGTATTAAAGAACTGGGCAGCCAGATCTTAAAGGAGCATCCTGT
GGAAAATACCCAATTGCAGAACGAGAAACTTTACCTCTATTACCTACAAAATGGAAGGGACATGTATGTT
GATCAGGAACTGGACATAAACCGTTTATCTGATTACGACGTCGATCATATTGTACCCCAATCCTTTTTGA
AGGACGATTCAATCGACAATAAAGTGCTTACACGCTCGGATAAGAACCGAGGGAAAAGTGACAATGTTCC
AAGCGAGGAAGTCGTAAAGAAAATGAAGAACTATTGGCGGCAGCTCCTAAATGCGAAACTGATAACGCAA
AGAAAGTTCGATAACTTAACTAAAGCTGAGAGGGGTGGCTTGTCTGAACTTGACAAGGCCGGATTTATTA
AACGTCAGCTCGTGGAAACCCGCCAAATCACAAAGCATGTTGCACAGATACTAGATTCCCGAATGAATAC
GAAATACGACGAGAACGATAAGCTGATTCGGGAAGTCAAAGTAATCACTTTAAAGTCAAAATTGGTGTCG
GACTTCAGAAAGGATTTTCAATTCTATAAAGTTAGGGAGATAAATAACTACCACCATGCGCACGACGCTT
ATCTTAATGCCGTCGTAGGGACCGCACTCATTAAGAAATACCCGAAGCTAGAAAGTGAGTTTGTGTATGG
TGATTACAAAGTTTATGACGTCCGTAAGATGATCGCGAAAAGCGAACAGGAGATAGGCAAGGCTACAGCC
AAATACTTCTTTTATTCTAACATTATGAATTTCTTTAAGACGGAAATCACTCTGGCAAACGGAGAGATAC
GCAAACGACCTTTAATTGAAACCAATGGGGAGACAGGTGAAATCGTATGGGATAAGGGCCGGGACTTCGC
GACGGTGAGAAAAGTTTTGTCCATGCCCCAAGTCAACATAGTAAAGAAAACTGAGGTGCAGACCGGAGGG
TTTTCAAAGGAATCGATTCTTCCAAAAAGGAATAGTGATAAGCTCATCGCTCGTAAAAAGGACTGGGACC
CGAAAAAGTACGGTGGCTTCGATAGCCCTACAGTTGCCTATTCTGTCCTAGTAGTGGCAAAAGTTGAGAA
GGGAAAATCCAAGAAACTGAAGTCAGTCAAAGAATTATTGGGGATAACGATTATGGAGCGCTCGTCTTTT
GAAAAGAACCCCATCGACTTCCTTGAGGCGAAAGGTTACAAGGAAGTAAAAAAGGATCTCATAATTAAAC
TACCAAAGTATAGTCTGTTTGAGTTAGAAAATGGCCGAAAACGGATGTTGGCTAGCGCCGGAGAGCTTCA
AAAGGGGAACGAACTCGCACTACCGTCTAAATACGTGAATTTCCTGTATTTAGCGTCCCATTACGAGAAG
TTGAAAGGTTCACCTGAAGATAACGAACAGAAGCAACTTTTTGTTGAGCAGCACAAACATTATCTCGACG
AAATCATAGAGCAAATTTCGGAATTCAGTAAGAGAGTCATCCTAGCTGATGCCAATCTGGACAAAGTATT
AAGCGCATACAACAAGCACAGGGATAAACCCATACGTGAGCAGGCGGAAAATATTATCCATTTGTTTACT
CTTACCAACCTCGGCGCTCCAGCCGCATTCAAGTATTTTGACACAACGATAGATCGCAAACGATACACTT
CTACCAAGGAGGTGCTAGACGCGACACTGATTCACCAATCCATCACGGGATTATATGAAACTCGGATAGA
TTTGTCACAGCTTGGGGGTGACGGATCCCCCAAGAAGAAGAGGAAAGTCTCGAGCGACTACAAAGACCAT
GACGGTGATTATAAAGATCATGACATCGATTACAAGGATGACGATGACAAGGCTGCAGGAGCATTGGATT
TCCTTAGTAGACTCCCCTTGCCACCTCCGGTGTCCCCCATCTGCACGTTTGTGAGCCCAGCGGCACAGAA
GGCATTTCAACCGCCACGGAGTTGCGGGTAACCGGTCATCATCACCATCACCATTGAGTTTAAACCCGCT
GATCAGCCTCGACTGTGCCTTCTAGTTGCCAGCCATCTGTTGTTTGCCCCTCCCCCGTGCCTTCCTTGAC
CCTGGAAGGTGCCACTCCCACTGTCCTTTCCTAATAAAATGAGGAAATTGCATCGCATTGTCTGAGTAGG
TGTCATTCTATTCTGGGGGGTGGGGTGGGGCAGGACAGCAAGGGGGAGGATTGGGAAGACAATAGCAGGC
ATGCTGGGGATGCGGTGGGCTCTATGGCTTCTGAGGCGGAAAGAACCAGCTGGGGCTCGATACCGTCGAC
CTCTAGCTAGAGCTTGGCGTAATCATGGTCATAGCTGTTTCCTGTGTGAAATTGTTATCCGCTCACAATT
CCACACAACATACGAGCCGGAAGCATAAAGTGTAAAGCCTAGGGTGCCTAATGAGTGAGCTAACTCACAT
TAATTGCGTTGCGCTCACTGCCCGCTTTCCAGTCGGGAAACCTGTCGTGCCAGCTGCATTAATGAATCGG
CCAACGCGCGGGGAGAGGCGGTTTGCGTATTGGGCGCTCTTCCGCTTCCTCGCTCACTGACTCGCTGCGC
TCGGTCGTTCGGCTGCGGCGAGCGGTATCAGCTCACTCAAAGGCGGTAATACGGTTATCCACAGAATCAG
GGGATAACGCAGGAAAGAACATGTGAGCAAAAGGCCAGCAAAAGGCCAGGAACCGTAAAAAGGCCGCGTT
GCTGGCGTTTTTCCATAGGCTCCGCCCCCCTGACGAGCATCACAAAAATCGACGCTCAAGTCAGAGGTGG
CGAAACCCGACAGGACTATAAAGATACCAGGCGTTTCCCCCTGGAAGCTCCCTCGTGCGCTCTCCTGTTC
CGACCCTGCCGCTTACCGGATACCTGTCCGCCTTTCTCCCTTCGGGAAGCGTGGCGCTTTCTCATAGCTC
ACGCTGTAGGTATCTCAGTTCGGTGTAGGTCGTTCGCTCCAAGCTGGGCTGTGTGCACGAACCCCCCGTT
CAGCCCGACCGCTGCGCCTTATCCGGTAACTATCGTCTTGAGTCCAACCCGGTAAGACACGACTTATCGC
CACTGGCAGCAGCCACTGGTAACAGGATTAGCAGAGCGAGGTATGTAGGCGGTGCTACAGAGTTCTTGAA
GTGGTGGCCTAACTACGGCTACACTAGAAGAACAGTATTTGGTATCTGCGCTCTGCTGAAGCCAGTTACC
TTCGGAAAAAGAGTTGGTAGCTCTTGATCCGGCAAACAAACCACCGCTGGTAGCGGTGGTTTTTTTGTTT
GCAAGCAGCAGATTACGCGCAGAAAAAAAGGATCTCAAGAAGATCCTTTGATCTTTTCTACGGGGTCTGA
CGCTCAGTGGAACGAAAACTCACGTTAAGGGATTTTGGTCATGAGATTATCAAAAAGGATCTTCACCTAG
ATCCTTTTAAATTAAAAATGAAGTTTTAAATCAATCTAAAGTATATATGAGTAAACTTGGTCTGACAGTT
ACCAATGCTTAATCAGTGAGGCACCTATCTCAGCGATCTGTCTATTTCGTTCATCCATAGTTGCCTGACT
CCCCGTCGTGTAGATAACTACGATACGGGAGGGCTTACCATCTGGCCCCAGTGCTGCAATGATACCGCGA
GACCCACGCTCACCGGCTCCAGATTTATCAGCAATAAACCAGCCAGCCGGAAGGGCCGAGCGCAGAAGTG
GTCCTGCAACTTTATCCGCCTCCATCCAGTCTATTAATTGTTGCCGGGAAGCTAGAGTAAGTAGTTCGCC
AGTTAATAGTTTGCGCAACGTTGTTGCCATTGCTACAGGCATCGTGGTGTCACGCTCGTCGTTTGGTATG
GCTTCATTCAGCTCCGGTTCCCAACGATCAAGGCGAGTTACATGATCCCCCATGTTGTGCAAAAAAGCGG
TTAGCTCCTTCGGTCCTCCGATCGTTGTCAGAAGTAAGTTGGCCGCAGTGTTATCACTCATGGTTATGGC
AGCACTGCATAATTCTCTTACTGTCATGCCATCCGTAAGATGCTTTTCTGTGACTGGTGAGTACTCAACC
AAGTCATTCTGAGAATAGTGTATGCGGCGACCGAGTTGCTCTTGCCCGGCGTCAATACGGGATAATACCG
CGCCACATAGCAGAACTTTAAAAGTGCTCATCATTGGAAAACGTTCTTCGGGGCGAAAACTCTCAAGGAT
CTTACCGCTGTTGAGATCCAGTTCGATGTAACCCACTCGTGCACCCAACTGATCTTCAGCATCTTTTACT
TTCACCAGCGTTTCTGGGTGAGCAAAAACAGGAAGGCAAAATGCCGCAAAAAAGGGAATAAGGGCGACAC
GGAAATGTTGAATACTCATACTCTTCCTTTTTCAATATTATTGAAGCATTTATCAGGGTTATTGTCTCAT
GAGCGGATACATATTTGAATGTATTTAGAAAAATAAACAAATAGGGGTTCCGCGCACATTTCCCCGAAAA
GTGCCACCTGACGTCGACGGATCGGGAGATCGATCTCCCGATCCCCTAGGGTCGACTCTCAGTACAATCT
GCTCTGATGCCGCATAGTTAAG
